>Addgene plasmid #33249 | pcDNA3.1/FGFR2-S252W(Apert) myc | addgene partial sequence | sequence record 41245 | BGH-rev 5'-TAGAAGGCACAGTCGAGG-3'
AGCTGGAGACGTTTAACTCATGATGATGATGATGATGGTCGACGGCGCTATTCAGATCCTCTTCTGAGAT
GAGTTTTTGTTCGGGCCCAAGCTTGGTACCTGTTTTAACACTGCCGTTTATGTGTGGATACTGAGGCAGA
CAGGGTTCATAAGGCATGGGGTCTGGAGAAAACACAGAATCGTCCCCTGAAGAACAAGAGCTCCTTGTGT
CGGGGTAACTAGGAGAATACTGTTCGAGAGGCTGGGTGAGATCCAAGTATTCCTCATTGGTTGTGAGAGT
CAGAATTCGATCCAAGTCTTCGACCAACTGCTTGAATGTGGGTCTCTGTGAGGGTACAGCATGCCAGCAA
TCCCTCATCATCATGTACAGTTCATTGGTGCAGTTGGTGGGCTTGTCCATCCTGTGTCCCTCTTTGAGCA
GCTTAAAAAGTTCCTCCACGGGAATCCCTGGGTAGGGTGAGCCCCCTAAAGTAAAGATCTCCCACATTAA
CACCCCGAAGGACCAGACATCGCTCTGATGAGTGTAAACTCTATCAAAAAGGGCTTCAGGAGCCATCCAC
TTGACTGGAAGTCGCCCATTTGTGGTCTTTTTATAGTAGTCTATGTTGTTGATATCCCTGGCCAGGCCAA
AGTCTGCTATCTTCATCACATTGTTTTCTGTTACCAACACGTTTCTGGCAGCCAAATCTCGATGGATACA
TTTTTGGGAAGCCAAGTACTCCATGCCTCTAGCCAGCTGGTAGGTGCAGGACACCAAGTCCTTGAAGGTC
ATCTGCTCCTCGGGGACACGGTTAATGTCATAGGAGTACTCCATGCCAGGTGGCCTCCGGGCTCGGAGGT
ATTCCCGGAGGTTGCCTTTCGATGCATATTCAACTATGACGTAGAGAGGTCCATCCTGCGTGCAGGCCCC
CAGGAGGTTGATAATGTTCTTATGTTTCCCAATCATCTTCATCATCTCATCTCTGAA
