>Addgene plasmid #33249 | pcDNA3.1/FGFR2-S252W(Apert) myc | addgene partial sequence | sequence record 42691 | T7 5'-TAATACGACTCACTATAGGG-3'
CCTCTAGACTCGAGCGGCCGCCACTGTGCTGGATATCTGCAGAATTCCACCACACTGGACTAGTGGATCC
CCGGGTACCGAGCTCGAATTCCCGCGCGGCCGCCAGAGCTCCGGCGCGGGGGCTGCCTGTGTGTTCCTGG
CCCGGCGTGGCGACTGCTCTCCGGGCTGGCGGGGGCCGGGCGTGAGCCCCCGGGCCTCAGCGTTCCTGAG
CGCTGCGAGTGTTCACTACTCGCCAGCAAAGTTTGGAGTAGGCAACGCCAAGCTCCAGTCCTTTCTTCTG
CTGCTGCCCAGATCCGAGAGCAGCTCCGGTGTCATGTCCTAGCTGTTCTGCGATCCCCGGCGCGCGTGAA
GCCTCGGAACCTTGGCGCCGGCTGCTACCCAAGGAATCGTTCTCTTTTTGGAGTTTTCCTCCGAGATCAT
CGCCTGCTCCATCCCGATCCACTCTGGGCTCCGGCGCAGCACCGAGCGCAGAGGAGCGCTGCCATTCAAG
TGGCAGCCACAGCAGCAGCAGCAGCAGCAGTGGGAGCAGGAACAGCAGTAACAACAGCAACAGCAGCACA
GCCGCCTCAGAGCTTTGGCTCCTGAGCCCCCTGTGGGCTGAAGGCATTGCAGGTAGCCCATGGTCTCAGA
AGAAGTGTGCAGATGGGATTACCGTCCACGTGGAGATATGGAAGAGGACCAGGGATTGGCACTGTGACCA
TGGTCAGCTGGGGGCGCTTCATCTGCCTGGTCTTGGTCACCATGGCAACCTTGTCCCTGGCCCGGCCCTC
CTTCAGTTTAGTTGAGGATACC
