>Addgene plasmid #33249 | pcDNA3.1/FGFR2-S252W(Apert) myc | addgene partial sequence | sequence record 43203 | mFGFR2-F 5'-tcgcattggaggctataagg
AAGTGTGGTCCCGTCAGACAAAGGCAACTACACCTGCCTGGTGGAGAATGAATACGGGTCCATCAACCAC
ACCTACCACCTCGATGTCGTTGAACGTTGGCCACACCGTCCCATCCTCCAAGCTGGACTGCCTGCAAATG
CCTCCACGGTGGTCGGAGGGGATGTGGAGTTTGTCTGCAAGGTTTACAGCGATGCCCAGCCCCACATCCA
GTGGATCAAGCACGTGGAAAAGAACGGCAGTAAATACGGGCCTGATGGGCTGCCCTACCTCAAGGTCCTG
AAGGCCGCCGGTGTTAACACCACGGACAAAGAGATTGAGGTTCTCTATATTCGGAATGTAACTTTTGAGG
ATGCTGGGGAATATACGTGCTTGGCGGGTAATTCTATCGGGATATCCTTTCACTCTGCATGGTTGACAGT
TCTGCCAGCGCCTGTGAGAGAGAAGGAGATCACGGCTTCCCCAGATTATCTGGAGATAGCTATTTACTGC
ATAGGGGTCTTCTTAATCGCCTGCATGGTGGTGACAGTCATCTTTTGCCGAATGAAGACCACGACCAAGA
AGCCAGACTTCAGCAGCCAGCCAGCTGTGCACAAGCTGACCAAGCGCATCCCCCTGCGGAGACAGGTAAC
AGTTTCGGCCGAGTCCAGCTCCTCCATGAACTCCAACACCCCGCTGGTGAGGATAACAACGCGTCTGTCC
TCAACAGCGGACACCCCGATGCTAGCAGGGGTCTCCGAGTATGAGTTGCCAGAGGATCCAAAGTGGGAAT
TCCCC
