[The description below was written by a language model from this plasmid's Addgene catalogue record.]
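Description:
pcDNA3.1/FGFR2-S252W(Apert) myc is a mammalian expression plasmid built on the Invitrogen pcDNA3.1 backbone (about 5.4 kb without insert). It is propagated in E. coli as a high-copy plasmid under ampicillin selection. The record does not include a feature table, so other backbone elements, including any mammalian selection marker, are not documented here. The listed T7 and BGH-reverse sequencing primers are consistent with the usual pcDNA3.1 layout, in which the cloning site lies between a T7 promoter and a bovine growth hormone polyadenylation signal.

The insert is a roughly 3.1 kb mouse Fgfr2 cDNA encoding the three-immunoglobulin-domain IIIc isoform of fibroblast growth factor receptor 2, cloned between NotI and KpnI and transcribed from the CMV promoter for strong constitutive expression in mammalian cells. It carries the S252W substitution, an FGFR2 mutation found in Apert syndrome. A KpnI site was engineered at the position of the native stop codon so that the receptor reads through in frame into the vector-encoded myc and His tags. The result is a C-terminally tagged protein that can be detected with anti-myc or anti-His reagents or captured by metal affinity.

The associated study examined how FGF signalling and activating FGFR2 mutations affect osteoblasts, reporting blocked mineralization and induced apoptosis. The construct is therefore suited to expressing the Apert mutant receptor in cultured cells to study its signalling and its effects on differentiation and survival.
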