Addgene plasmid #33249: pcDNA3.1/FGFR2-S252W(Apert) myc
Depositing lab: Claudio Basilico & Alka Mansukhani. Publication: Signaling by fibroblast growth factors (FGF) and fibroblast growth factor receptor 2 (FGFR2)-activating mutations blocks mineralization and induces apoptosis in osteoblasts. Mansukhani A, Bellosta P, Sahni M, Basilico C. J Cell Biol. 2000 Jun 12. 149(6):1297-308. 10.1083/jcb.149.6.1297 PubMed 10851026.
Backbone
  Vector backbone: pcDNA3.1
  Backbone manufacturer: Invitrogen
  Backbone size w/o insert (bp): 5400
  Vector type: Mammalian Expression
Growth in bacteria
  Bacterial resistance: Ampicillin, 100 μg/mL
  Growth temperature: 37°C
  Growth strain: DH5alpha
  Copy number: High Copy
Gene/Insert
  Gene/Insert name: FGFR2
  Species: M. musculus (mouse)
  Insert size (bp): 3070
  Mutation: Mutation S252W in FGFR2 found in Apert syndrome. cDNA is a 3-Ig domain (IIIC) isoform of FGFR2. KpnI site introduced at stop codon to be inframe with myc-his tag from pcDNA vector
  GenBank ID: M86441
  Entrez Gene: Fgfr2 (a.k.a. Bek, Fgfr-2, Fgfr-7, Fgfr2b, Fgfr7, KGFR, KGFRTr, svs)
  Promoter: CMV
  Tag / fusion protein: His (C terminal on insert); Myc (C terminal on insert)
  Cloning method: Restriction Enzyme; 5′ cloning site NotI (unknown if destroyed); 3′ cloning site KpnI (unknown if destroyed)
  Sequencing primers: 5′ T7; 3′ BGH-Rev
Terms and licenses: Academic/Nonprofit Terms; Industry Terms: Not Available to Industry
How to cite: pcDNA3.1/FGFR2-S252W(Apert) myc was a gift from Claudio Basilico & Alka Mansukhani (Addgene plasmid # 33249 ; http://n2t.net/addgene:33249 ; RRID:Addgene_33249)
